>Addgene plasmid #15329 | FLAG-ELL 45-621 pBacPAK8 | addgene partial sequence | sequence record 21779 | 15329 with Polyhedrin-F
CTGTTTTCGTACCAGTTTTGTAATAAAAAAACCTATAAATACGGATCCCTGCAGGCCTATGCCAGACTAC
AAGGACGATGATGACAAGCTCGACGATTCTGTTTCACTGAGGCCATCTATCCGATTTCAAGGAAGCCAAG
GGCACATCTCCATCCCCCAGCCTGACTGCCCCGCAGAGGCGCGGACGTTCTCCTTCTACCTCTCCAACAT
CGGCCGCGACAACCCCCAGGGCAGCTTCGACTGCATCCAGCAGTATGTCTCCAGTCATGGGGAAGTTCAC
CTGGACTGCCTGGGCAGCATACAGGACAAGATCACGGTGTGTGCCACCGACGACTCCTACCAGAAGGCGC
GGCAGAGCATGGCCCAGGCGGAGGAGGAGACGCGGAGCCGAAGTGCCATTGTCATCAAGGCTGGAGGCCG
CTACCTGGGCAAGAAGGTTCAGTTTCGGAAACCAGCCCCAGGTGCAACAGACGCGGTGCCCTCCCGGAAG
CGGGCAACCCCCATCAACTTGGCGAGTGCCATCAGGAAGAGTGGTGCCAGTGCCGTGAGTGGGGGCAGCG
GGGTGTCCCAGAGGCCCTTCCGTGACCGAGTGCTGCACCTCCTGGCACTACGGCCCTACCGCAAGGCTGA
GCTGCTGCTGCGACTGCAGAAGGACGGCCTGACGCAGGCGGACAAGGACGC
