[The description below was written by a language model from this plasmid's Addgene catalogue record.]
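Description:
FLAG-ELL 45-621 pBacPAK8 is a baculovirus transfer plasmid built on the commercial pBacPAK8 backbone (about 5.5 kb without insert). It is intended for constructing recombinant baculovirus rather than for direct expression. The plasmid is propagated in E. coli under ampicillin selection; the record lists its copy number as unknown. No feature table is supplied, so the origin of replication, promoter and flanking viral sequences are not itemised. Transfer vectors of this type generally place the insert between baculoviral homology regions, so that co-introducing the plasmid with viral DNA into insect cells produces a recombinant virus carrying the cassette. In the pBacPAK series, expression is conventionally driven by the strong, very late polyhedrin promoter, although the record does not state this.

The payload is a roughly 1.7 kb fragment of human ELL (eleven-nineteen lysine-rich in leukemia), an RNA polymerase II elongation factor. The fragment encodes amino acids 45-621, making it an N-terminal truncation that lacks the first 44 residues. A FLAG epitope is fused at the N terminus and is recorded as being supplied by the backbone, which implies a modified FLAG-containing version of pBacPAK8. The tag allows immunodetection and affinity purification of the protein. The insert was introduced by restriction cloning, with the 5′ SalI junction destroyed and the 3′ KpnI site retained.

The associated publication concerns ELL-associated factors 1 and 2 as positive regulators of ELL. The construct is therefore presumably used to produce the FLAG-tagged ELL deletion mutant in insect cells for biochemical work, such as mapping the regions needed for elongation activity or for partner binding.
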