Addgene plasmid #15329: FLAG-ELL 45-621 pBacPAK8
Depositing lab: Joan Conaway & Ronald Conaway. Depositing organization: Stowers Institute for Medical Research. Publication: ELL-associated factors 1 and 2 are positive regulators of RNA polymerase II elongation factor ELL. Kong SE, Banks CA, Shilatifard A, Conaway JW, Conaway RC. Proc Natl Acad Sci U S A. 2005 Jul 19. 102(29):10094-8. 10.1073/pnas.0503017102 PubMed 16006523.
Backbone
  Vector backbone: pBacPAK8
  Backbone manufacturer: Clontech
  Backbone size w/o insert (bp): 5538
  Vector type: Baculovirus construction
Growth in bacteria
  Bacterial resistance: Ampicillin, 100 μg/mL
  Growth temperature: 37°C
  Growth strain: DH5alpha
  Copy number: Unknown
Gene/Insert
  Gene/Insert name: eleven nineteen lysine rich in leukemia (alt name: ELL)
  Species: H. sapiens (human)
  Insert size (bp): 1734
  Mutation: Amino acids 45-621
  Entrez Gene: ELL (a.k.a. C19orf17, ELL1, MEN, PPP1R68)
  Tag / fusion protein: FLAG (N terminal on backbone)
  Cloning method: Restriction Enzyme; 5′ cloning site Sal1 (destroyed during cloning); 3′ cloning site Kpn1 (not destroyed)
  Sequencing primers: 5′ Bac1; 3′ Bac2
Terms and licenses: Academic/Nonprofit Terms; Industry Terms: Not Available to Industry
How to cite: FLAG-ELL 45-621 pBacPAK8 was a gift from Joan Conaway & Ronald Conaway (Addgene plasmid # 15329 ; http://n2t.net/addgene:15329 ; RRID:Addgene_15329)
